Addgene plasmid #112485: pBCL6.1.0-gDNA
Purpose: CRISPR plasmid for expression of Cas9 and gRNA targeting human transcription factor BCL6
Depositing lab: Kevin White. Depositing organization: University of Chicago.
Backbone
  Vector backbone: pX330
  Backbone manufacturer: Zhang lab (Addgene plasmid ID: 42230)
  Vector type: Mammalian Expression, CRISPR
Growth in bacteria
  Bacterial resistance: Ampicillin, 100 μg/mL
  Growth temperature: 37°C
  Growth strain: DH5alpha
  Copy number: High Copy
Gene/Insert
  Gene/Insert name: BCL6
  gRNA/shRNA sequence: TCAACACTCCATGCTTCAGC AGG
  Species: H. sapiens (human)
  Entrez Gene: BCL6 (a.k.a. BCL5, BCL6A, LAZ3, ZBTB27, ZNF51)
  Cloning method: Restriction Enzyme; 5′ cloning site BbsI (destroyed during cloning); 3′ cloning site BbsI (destroyed during cloning)
  Sequencing primers: 5′ hU6-F (5'-GAGGGCCTATTTCCCATGATT-3')
Terms and licenses: Academic/Nonprofit Terms; Industry Terms: Not Available to Industry
Depositor comments: gRNA sequence listed includes 20 nucleotide target sequence, followed by the uncloned PAM sequence. The PAM sequence is not present in the plasmid. Use with plasmid pBCL6-donor.
How to cite: pBCL6.1.0-gDNA was a gift from Kevin White (Addgene plasmid # 112485 ; http://n2t.net/addgene:112485 ; RRID:Addgene_112485)
