[The description below was written by a language model from this plasmid's Addgene catalogue record and pLannotate feature annotations shown in this document.]
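Description:
pBCL6.1.0-gDNA is a mammalian CRISPR expression plasmid built on the pX330 backbone that delivers both Streptococcus pyogenes Cas9 and a single guide RNA directed against the human transcription factor gene BCL6. It is propagated in E. coli as a high-copy plasmid through a ColE1/pUC-type origin and selected with ampicillin via the β-lactamase gene under its own promoter. An f1/M13 phage origin, small pBR322-derived bom and rop fragments, and a single AAV2 inverted terminal repeat are also annotated as backbone remnants. With only one ITR annotated, the record gives no indication of use as an AAV packaging vector.

Two expression units carry the payload. A human U6 RNA polymerase III promoter drives the guide, whose 20-nucleotide BCL6 target sequence was inserted between BbsI sites (destroyed in cloning) directly upstream of the SpCas9 gRNA scaffold; the PAM listed in the catalogue entry is part of the genomic target only and is not in the plasmid. Downstream, a hybrid promoter made of the CMV enhancer, chicken β-actin promoter and a CBA/MVM hybrid intron drives Cas9, which the annotation splits into contiguous N- and C-terminal portions that together form the full-length coding sequence. This is followed by a nucleoplasmin bipartite nuclear localization signal and a bGH polyadenylation signal.

The depositor notes that the plasmid is meant to be used with a companion plasmid, pBCL6-donor, which suggests Cas9 cutting to promote donor-templated editing at the BCL6 locus, although the nature of that edit is not stated. The repository's sequencing result is 30 nt shorter than the depositor's sequence, and it is annotated with a 21-bp deletion in the β-actin promoter; the feature layout is otherwise the same.
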