Features (pLannotate 1.2.2; 18 found; start..end, strand, type, name):
     79..122     +  misc_RNA       gRNA scaffold (fragment): guide RNA scaffold for the Streptococcus pyogenes CRISPR/Cas9 system
    169..454     +  enhancer       CMV enhancer: human cytomegalovirus immediate early enhancer; contains an 18-bp deletion relative to the standard CMV enhancer
    456..733     +  promoter       chicken β-actin promoter: No description available
    734..962     +  intron         hybrid intron: hybrid between chicken β-actin (CBA) and minute virus of mice (MMV) introns (Gray et al., 2011)
   1100..2701    +  CDS            Cas9(N): N-terminal portion of Streptococcus pyogenes Cas9 (Zetsche et al., 2015)
   2702..5200    +  CDS            Cas9(C): C-terminal portion of Streptococcus pyogenes Cas9 (Zetsche et al., 2015)
   5201..5248    +  CDS            nucleoplasmin NLS: bipartite nuclear localization signal from nucleoplasmin
   5282..5393    +  polyA_signal   bGH poly(A) signal: bovine growth hormone polyadenylation signal
   5498..5638    +  repeat_region  AAV2 ITR: inverted terminal repeat of adeno-associated virus serotype 2 inverted
   5643..5694    -  misc_feature   bom (fragment): basis of mobility region from pBR322
   5713..6093    +  rep_origin     M13 ori (sequence partly withheld): M13 bacteriophage origin of replication; arrow indicates direction of (+) strand synthesis
   6169..6218    -  misc_feature   bom (fragment): basis of mobility region from pBR322
   6320..6355    -  CDS            rop (fragment): Rop protein, which maintains plasmids at low copy number; rop
   6450..6554    +  promoter       AmpR promoter: bla
   6555..7415    +  CDS            AmpR: β-lactamase; bla; confers resistance to ampicillin, carbenicillin, and related antibiotics
   7586..8174    +  rep_origin     ori: high-copy-number ColE1/pMB1/pBR322/pUC origin of replication
   8236..8476    +  promoter       U6 promoter: RNA polymerase III promoter for human U6 snRNA
   8505..72      +  misc_RNA       gRNA scaffold (across the origin): guide RNA scaffold for the Streptococcus pyogenes CRISPR/Cas9 system
>Addgene plasmid #112485 | pBCL6.1.0-gDNA | depositor full sequence | sequence record 211876 | Full Sequence
TAGAGCTAGAAATAGCAAGTTAAAATAAGGCTAGTCCGTTATCAACTTGAAAAAGTGGCACCGAGTCGGT
GCTTTTTTGTTTTAGAGCTAGAAATAGCAAGTTAAAATAAGGCTAGTCCGTTTTTAGCGCGTGCGCCAAT
TCTGCAGACAAATGGCTCTAGAGGTACCCGTTACATAACTTACGGTAAATGGCCCGCCTGGCTGACCGCC
CAACGACCCCCGCCCATTGACGTCAATAGTAACGCCAATAGGGACTTTCCATTGACGTCAATGGGTGGAG
TATTTACGGTAAACTGCCCACTTGGCAGTACATCAAGTGTATCATATGCCAAGTACGCCCCCTATTGACG
TCAATGACGGTAAATGGCCCGCCTGGCATTGTGCCCAGTACATGACCTTATGGGACTTTCCTACTTGGCA
GTACATCTACGTATTAGTCATCGCTATTACCATGGTCGAGGTGAGCCCCACGTTCTGCTTCACTCTCCCC
ATCTCCCCCCCCTCCCCACCCCCAATTTTGTATTTATTTATTTTTTAATTATTTTGTGCAGCGATGGGGG
CGGGGGGGGGGGGGGGGCGCGCGCCAGGCGGGGCGGGGCGGGGCGAGGGGCGGGGCGGGGCGAGGCGGAG
AGGTGCGGCGGCAGCCAATCAGAGCGGCGCGCTCCGAAAGTTTCCTTTTATGGCGAGGCGGCGGCGGCGG
CGGCCCTATAAAAAGCGAAGCGCGCGGCGGGCGGGAGTCGCTGCGACGCTGCCTTCGCCCCGTGCCCCGC
TCCGCCGCCGCCTCGCGCCGCCCGCCCCGGCTCTGACTGACCGCGTTACTCCCACAGGTGAGCGGGCGGG
ACGGCCCTTCTCCTCCGGGCTGTAATTAGCTGAGCAAGAGGTAAGGGTTTAAGGGATGGTTGGTTGGTGG
GGTATTAATGTTTAATTACCTGGAGCACCTGCCTGAAATCACTTTTTTTCAGGTTGGACCGGTGCCACCA
TGGACTATAAGGACCACGACGGAGACTACAAGGATCATGATATTGATTACAAAGACGATGACGATAAGAT
GGCCCCAAAGAAGAAGCGGAAGGTCGGTATCCACGGAGTCCCAGCAGCCGACAAGAAGTACAGCATCGGC
CTGGACATCGGCACCAACTCTGTGGGCTGGGCCGTGATCACCGACGAGTACAAGGTGCCCAGCAAGAAAT
TCAAGGTGCTGGGCAACACCGACCGGCACAGCATCAAGAAGAACCTGATCGGAGCCCTGCTGTTCGACAG
CGGCGAAACAGCCGAGGCCACCCGGCTGAAGAGAACCGCCAGAAGAAGATACACCAGACGGAAGAACCGG
ATCTGCTATCTGCAAGAGATCTTCAGCAACGAGATGGCCAAGGTGGACGACAGCTTCTTCCACAGACTGG
AAGAGTCCTTCCTGGTGGAAGAGGATAAGAAGCACGAGCGGCACCCCATCTTCGGCAACATCGTGGACGA
GGTGGCCTACCACGAGAAGTACCCCACCATCTACCACCTGAGAAAGAAACTGGTGGACAGCACCGACAAG
GCCGACCTGCGGCTGATCTATCTGGCCCTGGCCCACATGATCAAGTTCCGGGGCCACTTCCTGATCGAGG
GCGACCTGAACCCCGACAACAGCGACGTGGACAAGCTGTTCATCCAGCTGGTGCAGACCTACAACCAGCT
GTTCGAGGAAAACCCCATCAACGCCAGCGGCGTGGACGCCAAGGCCATCCTGTCTGCCAGACTGAGCAAG
AGCAGACGGCTGGAAAATCTGATCGCCCAGCTGCCCGGCGAGAAGAAGAATGGCCTGTTCGGAAACCTGA
TTGCCCTGAGCCTGGGCCTGACCCCCAACTTCAAGAGCAACTTCGACCTGGCCGAGGATGCCAAACTGCA
GCTGAGCAAGGACACCTACGACGACGACCTGGACAACCTGCTGGCCCAGATCGGCGACCAGTACGCCGAC
CTGTTTCTGGCCGCCAAGAACCTGTCCGACGCCATCCTGCTGAGCGACATCCTGAGAGTGAACACCGAGA
TCACCAAGGCCCCCCTGAGCGCCTCTATGATCAAGAGATACGACGAGCACCACCAGGACCTGACCCTGCT
GAAAGCTCTCGTGCGGCAGCAGCTGCCTGAGAAGTACAAAGAGATTTTCTTCGACCAGAGCAAGAACGGC
TACGCCGGCTACATTGACGGCGGAGCCAGCCAGGAAGAGTTCTACAAGTTCATCAAGCCCATCCTGGAAA
AGATGGACGGCACCGAGGAACTGCTCGTGAAGCTGAACAGAGAGGACCTGCTGCGGAAGCAGCGGACCTT
CGACAACGGCAGCATCCCCCACCAGATCCACCTGGGAGAGCTGCACGCCATTCTGCGGCGGCAGGAAGAT
TTTTACCCATTCCTGAAGGACAACCGGGAAAAGATCGAGAAGATCCTGACCTTCCGCATCCCCTACTACG
TGGGCCCTCTGGCCAGGGGAAACAGCAGATTCGCCTGGATGACCAGAAAGAGCGAGGAAACCATCACCCC
CTGGAACTTCGAGGAAGTGGTGGACAAGGGCGCTTCCGCCCAGAGCTTCATCGAGCGGATGACCAACTTC
GATAAGAACCTGCCCAACGAGAAGGTGCTGCCCAAGCACAGCCTGCTGTACGAGTACTTCACCGTGTATA
ACGAGCTGACCAAAGTGAAATACGTGACCGAGGGAATGAGAAAGCCCGCCTTCCTGAGCGGCGAGCAGAA
AAAGGCCATCGTGGACCTGCTGTTCAAGACCAACCGGAAAGTGACCGTGAAGCAGCTGAAAGAGGACTAC
TTCAAGAAAATCGAGTGCTTCGACTCCGTGGAAATCTCCGGCGTGGAAGATCGGTTCAACGCCTCCCTGG
GCACATACCACGATCTGCTGAAAATTATCAAGGACAAGGACTTCCTGGACAATGAGGAAAACGAGGACAT
TCTGGAAGATATCGTGCTGACCCTGACACTGTTTGAGGACAGAGAGATGATCGAGGAACGGCTGAAAACC
TATGCCCACCTGTTCGACGACAAAGTGATGAAGCAGCTGAAGCGGCGGAGATACACCGGCTGGGGCAGGC
TGAGCCGGAAGCTGATCAACGGCATCCGGGACAAGCAGTCCGGCAAGACAATCCTGGATTTCCTGAAGTC
CGACGGCTTCGCCAACAGAAACTTCATGCAGCTGATCCACGACGACAGCCTGACCTTTAAAGAGGACATC
CAGAAAGCCCAGGTGTCCGGCCAGGGCGATAGCCTGCACGAGCACATTGCCAATCTGGCCGGCAGCCCCG
CCATTAAGAAGGGCATCCTGCAGACAGTGAAGGTGGTGGACGAGCTCGTGAAAGTGATGGGCCGGCACAA
GCCCGAGAACATCGTGATCGAAATGGCCAGAGAGAACCAGACCACCCAGAAGGGACAGAAGAACAGCCGC
GAGAGAATGAAGCGGATCGAAGAGGGCATCAAAGAGCTGGGCAGCCAGATCCTGAAAGAACACCCCGTGG
AAAACACCCAGCTGCAGAACGAGAAGCTGTACCTGTACTACCTGCAGAATGGGCGGGATATGTACGTGGA
CCAGGAACTGGACATCAACCGGCTGTCCGACTACGATGTGGACCATATCGTGCCTCAGAGCTTTCTGAAG
GACGACTCCATCGACAACAAGGTGCTGACCAGAAGCGACAAGAACCGGGGCAAGAGCGACAACGTGCCCT
CCGAAGAGGTCGTGAAGAAGATGAAGAACTACTGGCGGCAGCTGCTGAACGCCAAGCTGATTACCCAGAG
AAAGTTCGACAATCTGACCAAGGCCGAGAGAGGCGGCCTGAGCGAACTGGATAAGGCCGGCTTCATCAAG
AGACAGCTGGTGGAAACCCGGCAGATCACAAAGCACGTGGCACAGATCCTGGACTCCCGGATGAACACTA
AGTACGACGAGAATGACAAGCTGATCCGGGAAGTGAAAGTGATCACCCTGAAGTCCAAGCTGGTGTCCGA
TTTCCGGAAGGATTTCCAGTTTTACAAAGTGCGCGAGATCAACAACTACCACCACGCCCACGACGCCTAC
CTGAACGCCGTCGTGGGAACCGCCCTGATCAAAAAGTACCCTAAGCTGGAAAGCGAGTTCGTGTACGGCG
ACTACAAGGTGTACGACGTGCGGAAGATGATCGCCAAGAGCGAGCAGGAAATCGGCAAGGCTACCGCCAA
GTACTTCTTCTACAGCAACATCATGAACTTTTTCAAGACCGAGATTACCCTGGCCAACGGCGAGATCCGG
AAGCGGCCTCTGATCGAGACAAACGGCGAAACCGGGGAGATCGTGTGGGATAAGGGCCGGGATTTTGCCA
CCGTGCGGAAAGTGCTGAGCATGCCCCAAGTGAATATCGTGAAAAAGACCGAGGTGCAGACAGGCGGCTT
CAGCAAAGAGTCTATCCTGCCCAAGAGGAACAGCGATAAGCTGATCGCCAGAAAGAAGGACTGGGACCCT
AAGAAGTACGGCGGCTTCGACAGCCCCACCGTGGCCTATTCTGTGCTGGTGGTGGCCAAAGTGGAAAAGG
GCAAGTCCAAGAAACTGAAGAGTGTGAAAGAGCTGCTGGGGATCACCATCATGGAAAGAAGCAGCTTCGA
GAAGAATCCCATCGACTTTCTGGAAGCCAAGGGCTACAAAGAAGTGAAAAAGGACCTGATCATCAAGCTG
CCTAAGTACTCCCTGTTCGAGCTGGAAAACGGCCGGAAGAGAATGCTGGCCTCTGCCGGCGAACTGCAGA
AGGGAAACGAACTGGCCCTGCCCTCCAAATATGTGAACTTCCTGTACCTGGCCAGCCACTATGAGAAGCT
GAAGGGCTCCCCCGAGGATAATGAGCAGAAACAGCTGTTTGTGGAACAGCACAAGCACTACCTGGACGAG
ATCATCGAGCAGATCAGCGAGTTCTCCAAGAGAGTGATCCTGGCCGACGCTAATCTGGACAAAGTGCTGT
CCGCCTACAACAAGCACCGGGATAAGCCCATCAGAGAGCAGGCCGAGAATATCATCCACCTGTTTACCCT
GACCAATCTGGGAGCCCCTGCCGCCTTCAAGTACTTTGACACCACCATCGACCGGAAGAGGTACACCAGC
ACCAAAGAGGTGCTGGACGCCACCCTGATCCACCAGAGCATCACCGGCCTGTACGAGACACGGATCGACC
TGTCTCAGCTGGGAGGCGACAAAAGGCCGGCGGCCACGAAAAAGGCCGGCCAGGCAAAAAAGAAAAAGTA
AGAATTCCTAGAGCTCGCTGATCAGCCTCGACTGTGCCTTCTAGTTGCCAGCCATCTGTTGTTTGCCCCT
CCCCCGTGCCTTCCTTGACCCTGGAAGGTGCCACTCCCACTGTCCTTTCCTAATAAAATGAGGAAATTGC
ATCGCATTGTCTGAGTAGGTGTCATTCTATTCTGGGGGGTGGGGTGGGGCAGGACAGCAAGGGGGAGGAT
TGGGAAGAGAATAGCAGGCATGCTGGGGAGCGGCCGCAGGAACCCCTAGTGATGGAGTTGGCCACTCCCT
CTCTGCGCGCTCGCTCGCTCACTGAGGCCGGGCGACCAAAGGTCGCCCGACGCCCGGGCTTTGCCCGGGC
GGCCTCAGTGAGCGAGCGAGCGCGCAGCTGCCTGCAGGGGCGCCTGATGCGGTATTTTCTCCTTACGCAT
CTGTGCGGTATTTCACACCGCATA
[142 nt withheld, positions 5695-5836]
C
[141 nt withheld, positions 5838-5978]
CCTTTGACGTTGGAGTCCACGTTCTTT
[37 nt withheld, positions 6006-6042]
ACCCTATCTCGGGCTATTCTTTTGATTTATAAGGGATTTTGCCGATTTCGGCCTATTGGTTAAAAAATGA
GCTGATTTAACAAAAATTTAACGCGAATTTTAACAAAATATTAACGTTTACAATTTTATGGTGCACTCTC
AGTACAATCTGCTCTGATGCCGCATAGTTAAGCCAGCCCCGACACCCGCCAACACCCGCTGACGCGCCCT
GACGGGCTTGTCTGCTCCCGGCATCCGCTTACAGACAAGCTGTGACCGTCTCCGGGAGCTGCATGTGTCA
GAGGTTTTCACCGTCATCACCGAAACGCGCGAGACGAAAGGGCCTCGTGATACGCCTATTTTTATAGGTT
AATGTCATGATAATAATGGTTTCTTAGACGTCAGGTGGCACTTTTCGGGGAAATGTGCGCGGAACCCCTA
TTTGTTTATTTTTCTAAATACATTCAAATATGTATCCGCTCATGAGACAATAACCCTGATAAATGCTTCA
ATAATATTGAAAAAGGAAGAGTATGAGTATTCAACATTTCCGTGTCGCCCTTATTCCCTTTTTTGCGGCA
TTTTGCCTTCCTGTTTTTGCTCACCCAGAAACGCTGGTGAAAGTAAAAGATGCTGAAGATCAGTTGGGTG
CACGAGTGGGTTACATCGAACTGGATCTCAACAGCGGTAAGATCCTTGAGAGTTTTCGCCCCGAAGAACG
TTTTCCAATGATGAGCACTTTTAAAGTTCTGCTATGTGGCGCGGTATTATCCCGTATTGACGCCGGGCAA
GAGCAACTCGGTCGCCGCATACACTATTCTCAGAATGACTTGGTTGAGTACTCACCAGTCACAGAAAAGC
ATCTTACGGATGGCATGACAGTAAGAGAATTATGCAGTGCTGCCATAACCATGAGTGATAACACTGCGGC
CAACTTACTTCTGACAACGATCGGAGGACCGAAGGAGCTAACCGCTTTTTTGCACAACATGGGGGATCAT
GTAACTCGCCTTGATCGTTGGGAACCGGAGCTGAATGAAGCCATACCAAACGACGAGCGTGACACCACGA
TGCCTGTAGCAATGGCAACAACGTTGCGCAAACTATTAACTGGCGAACTACTTACTCTAGCTTCCCGGCA
ACAATTAATAGACTGGATGGAGGCGGATAAAGTTGCAGGACCACTTCTGCGCTCGGCCCTTCCGGCTGGC
TGGTTTATTGCTGATAAATCTGGAGCCGGTGAGCGTGGAAGCCGCGGTATCATTGCAGCACTGGGGCCAG
ATGGTAAGCCCTCCCGTATCGTAGTTATCTACACGACGGGGAGTCAGGCAACTATGGATGAACGAAATAG
ACAGATCGCTGAGATAGGTGCCTCACTGATTAAGCATTGGTAACTGTCAGACCAAGTTTACTCATATATA
CTTTAGATTGATTTAAAACTTCATTTTTAATTTAAAAGGATCTAGGTGAAGATCCTTTTTGATAATCTCA
TGACCAAAATCCCTTAACGTGAGTTTTCGTTCCACTGAGCGTCAGACCCCGTAGAAAAGATCAAAGGATC
TTCTTGAGATCCTTTTTTTCTGCGCGTAATCTGCTGCTTGCAAACAAAAAAACCACCGCTACCAGCGGTG
GTTTGTTTGCCGGATCAAGAGCTACCAACTCTTTTTCCGAAGGTAACTGGCTTCAGCAGAGCGCAGATAC
CAAATACTGTCCTTCTAGTGTAGCCGTAGTTAGGCCACCACTTCAAGAACTCTGTAGCACCGCCTACATA
CCTCGCTCTGCTAATCCTGTTACCAGTGGCTGCTGCCAGTGGCGATAAGTCGTGTCTTACCGGGTTGGAC
TCAAGACGATAGTTACCGGATAAGGCGCAGCGGTCGGGCTGAACGGGGGGTTCGTGCACACAGCCCAGCT
TGGAGCGAACGACCTACACCGAACTGAGATACCTACAGCGTGAGCTATGAGAAAGCGCCACGCTTCCCGA
AGGGAGAAAGGCGGACAGGTATCCGGTAAGCGGCAGGGTCGGAACAGGAGAGCGCACGAGGGAGCTTCCA
GGGGGAAACGCCTGGTATCTTTATAGTCCTGTCGGGTTTCGCCACCTCTGACTTGAGCGTCGATTTTTGT
GATGCTCGTCAGGGGGGCGGAGCCTATGGAAAAACGCCAGCAACGCGGCCTTTTTACGGTTCCTGGCCTT
TTGCTGGCCTTTTGCTCACATGTGAGGGCCTATTTCCCATGATTCCTTCATATTTGCATATACGATACAA
GGCTGTTAGAGAGATAATTGGAATTAATTTGACTGTAAACACAAAGATATTAGTACAAAATACGTGACGT
AGAAAGTAATAATTTCTTGGGTAGTTTGCAGTTTTAAAATTATGTTTTAAAATGGACTATCATATGCTTA
CCGTAACTTGAAAGTATTTCGATTTCTTGGCTTTATATATCTTGTGGAAAGGACGAAACACCTCAACACT
CCATGCTTCAGCGTTT
