Features (pLannotate 1.2.2; 18 found; start..end, strand, type, name):
     79..122     +  misc_RNA       gRNA scaffold (fragment): guide RNA scaffold for the Streptococcus pyogenes CRISPR/Cas9 system
    169..454     +  enhancer       CMV enhancer: human cytomegalovirus immediate early enhancer; contains an 18-bp deletion relative to the standard CMV enhancer
    456..703     +  promoter       chicken β-actin promoter: contains a 21-bp deletion relative to the standard chicken β-actin promoter
    704..931     +  intron         hybrid intron: hybrid between chicken β-actin (CBA) and minute virus of mice (MMV) introns (Gray et al., 2011)
   1069..2670    +  CDS            Cas9(N): N-terminal portion of Streptococcus pyogenes Cas9 (Zetsche et al., 2015)
   2671..5169    +  CDS            Cas9(C): C-terminal portion of Streptococcus pyogenes Cas9 (Zetsche et al., 2015)
   5170..5217    +  CDS            nucleoplasmin NLS: bipartite nuclear localization signal from nucleoplasmin
   5251..5362    +  polyA_signal   bGH poly(A) signal: bovine growth hormone polyadenylation signal
   5467..5607    +  repeat_region  AAV2 ITR: inverted terminal repeat of adeno-associated virus serotype 2 inverted
   5612..5663    -  misc_feature   bom (fragment): basis of mobility region from pBR322
   5682..6137    +  rep_origin     f1 ori (sequence partly withheld): f1 bacteriophage origin of replication; arrow indicates direction of (+) strand synthesis
   6138..6187    -  misc_feature   bom (fragment): basis of mobility region from pBR322
   6289..6324    -  CDS            rop (fragment): Rop protein, which maintains plasmids at low copy number; rop
   6419..6523    +  promoter       AmpR promoter: bla
   6524..7384    +  CDS            AmpR: β-lactamase; bla; confers resistance to ampicillin, carbenicillin, and related antibiotics
   7555..8143    +  rep_origin     ori: high-copy-number ColE1/pMB1/pBR322/pUC origin of replication
   8205..8445    +  promoter       U6 promoter: RNA polymerase III promoter for human U6 snRNA
   8475..72      +  misc_RNA       gRNA scaffold (across the origin): guide RNA scaffold for the Streptococcus pyogenes CRISPR/Cas9 system
>Addgene plasmid #112485 | pBCL6.1.0-gDNA | addgene full sequence | sequence record 230527 | Addgene NGS Result
TAGAGCTAGAAATAGCAAGTTAAAATAAGGCTAGTCCGTTATCAACTTGAAAAAGTGGCACCGAGTCGGT
GCTTTTTTGTTTTAGAGCTAGAAATAGCAAGTTAAAATAAGGCTAGTCCGTTTTTAGCGCGTGCGCCAAT
TCTGCAGACAAATGGCTCTAGAGGTACCCGTTACATAACTTACGGTAAATGGCCCGCCTGGCTGACCGCC
CAACGACCCCCGCCCATTGACGTCAATAGTAACGCCAATAGGGACTTTCCATTGACGTCAATGGGTGGAG
TATTTACGGTAAACTGCCCACTTGGCAGTACATCAAGTGTATCATATGCCAAGTACGCCCCCTATTGACG
TCAATGACGGTAAATGGCCCGCCTGGCATTGTGCCCAGTACATGACCTTATGGGACTTTCCTACTTGGCA
GTACATCTACGTATTAGTCATCGCTATTACCATGGTCGAGGTGAGCCCCACGTTCTGCTTCACTCTCCCC
ATCTCCCCCCCCTCCCCACCCCCAATTTTGTATTTATTTATTTTTTAATTATTTTGTGCAGCGATGGGGG
CGGGGGGGGGGGGCGAGGGGCGGGGCGGGGCGAGGCGGAGAGGTGCGGCGGCAGCCAATCAGAGCGGCGC
GCTCCGAAAGTTTCCTTTTATGGCGAGGCGGCGGCGGCGGCGGCCCTATAAAAAGCGAAGCGCGCGGCGG
GCGGGAGTCGCTGCGCGCTGCCTTCGCCCCGTGCCCCGCTCCGCCGCCGCCTCGCGCCGCCCGCCCCGGC
TCTGACTGACCGCGTTACTCCCACAGGTGAGCGGGCGGGACGGCCCTTCTCCTCCGGGCTGTAATTAGCT
GAGCAAGAGGTAAGGGTTTAAGGGATGGTTGGTTGGTGGGGTATTAATGTTTAATTACCTGGAGCACCTG
CCTGAAATCACTTTTTTTCAGGTTGGACCGGTGCCACCATGGACTATAAGGACCACGACGGAGACTACAA
GGATCATGATATTGATTACAAAGACGATGACGATAAGATGGCCCCAAAGAAGAAGCGGAAGGTCGGTATC
CACGGAGTCCCAGCAGCCGACAAGAAGTACAGCATCGGCCTGGACATCGGCACCAACTCTGTGGGCTGGG
CCGTGATCACCGACGAGTACAAGGTGCCCAGCAAGAAATTCAAGGTGCTGGGCAACACCGACCGGCACAG
CATCAAGAAGAACCTGATCGGAGCCCTGCTGTTCGACAGCGGCGAAACAGCCGAGGCCACCCGGCTGAAG
AGAACCGCCAGAAGAAGATACACCAGACGGAAGAACCGGATCTGCTATCTGCAAGAGATCTTCAGCAACG
AGATGGCCAAGGTGGACGACAGCTTCTTCCACAGACTGGAAGAGTCCTTCCTGGTGGAAGAGGATAAGAA
GCACGAGCGGCACCCCATCTTCGGCAACATCGTGGACGAGGTGGCCTACCACGAGAAGTACCCCACCATC
TACCACCTGAGAAAGAAACTGGTGGACAGCACCGACAAGGCCGACCTGCGGCTGATCTATCTGGCCCTGG
CCCACATGATCAAGTTCCGGGGCCACTTCCTGATCGAGGGCGACCTGAACCCCGACAACAGCGACGTGGA
CAAGCTGTTCATCCAGCTGGTGCAGACCTACAACCAGCTGTTCGAGGAAAACCCCATCAACGCCAGCGGC
GTGGACGCCAAGGCCATCCTGTCTGCCAGACTGAGCAAGAGCAGACGGCTGGAAAATCTGATCGCCCAGC
TGCCCGGCGAGAAGAAGAATGGCCTGTTCGGAAACCTGATTGCCCTGAGCCTGGGCCTGACCCCCAACTT
CAAGAGCAACTTCGACCTGGCCGAGGATGCCAAACTGCAGCTGAGCAAGGACACCTACGACGACGACCTG
GACAACCTGCTGGCCCAGATCGGCGACCAGTACGCCGACCTGTTTCTGGCCGCCAAGAACCTGTCCGACG
CCATCCTGCTGAGCGACATCCTGAGAGTGAACACCGAGATCACCAAGGCCCCCCTGAGCGCCTCTATGAT
CAAGAGATACGACGAGCACCACCAGGACCTGACCCTGCTGAAAGCTCTCGTGCGGCAGCAGCTGCCTGAG
AAGTACAAAGAGATTTTCTTCGACCAGAGCAAGAACGGCTACGCCGGCTACATTGACGGCGGAGCCAGCC
AGGAAGAGTTCTACAAGTTCATCAAGCCCATCCTGGAAAAGATGGACGGCACCGAGGAACTGCTCGTGAA
GCTGAACAGAGAGGACCTGCTGCGGAAGCAGCGGACCTTCGACAACGGCAGCATCCCCCACCAGATCCAC
CTGGGAGAGCTGCACGCCATTCTGCGGCGGCAGGAAGATTTTTACCCATTCCTGAAGGACAACCGGGAAA
AGATCGAGAAGATCCTGACCTTCCGCATCCCCTACTACGTGGGCCCTCTGGCCAGGGGAAACAGCAGATT
CGCCTGGATGACCAGAAAGAGCGAGGAAACCATCACCCCCTGGAACTTCGAGGAAGTGGTGGACAAGGGC
GCTTCCGCCCAGAGCTTCATCGAGCGGATGACCAACTTCGATAAGAACCTGCCCAACGAGAAGGTGCTGC
CCAAGCACAGCCTGCTGTACGAGTACTTCACCGTGTATAACGAGCTGACCAAAGTGAAATACGTGACCGA
GGGAATGAGAAAGCCCGCCTTCCTGAGCGGCGAGCAGAAAAAGGCCATCGTGGACCTGCTGTTCAAGACC
AACCGGAAAGTGACCGTGAAGCAGCTGAAAGAGGACTACTTCAAGAAAATCGAGTGCTTCGACTCCGTGG
AAATCTCCGGCGTGGAAGATCGGTTCAACGCCTCCCTGGGCACATACCACGATCTGCTGAAAATTATCAA
GGACAAGGACTTCCTGGACAATGAGGAAAACGAGGACATTCTGGAAGATATCGTGCTGACCCTGACACTG
TTTGAGGACAGAGAGATGATCGAGGAACGGCTGAAAACCTATGCCCACCTGTTCGACGACAAAGTGATGA
AGCAGCTGAAGCGGCGGAGATACACCGGCTGGGGCAGGCTGAGCCGGAAGCTGATCAACGGCATCCGGGA
CAAGCAGTCCGGCAAGACAATCCTGGATTTCCTGAAGTCCGACGGCTTCGCCAACAGAAACTTCATGCAG
CTGATCCACGACGACAGCCTGACCTTTAAAGAGGACATCCAGAAAGCCCAGGTGTCCGGCCAGGGCGATA
GCCTGCACGAGCACATTGCCAATCTGGCCGGCAGCCCCGCCATTAAGAAGGGCATCCTGCAGACAGTGAA
GGTGGTGGACGAGCTCGTGAAAGTGATGGGCCGGCACAAGCCCGAGAACATCGTGATCGAAATGGCCAGA
GAGAACCAGACCACCCAGAAGGGACAGAAGAACAGCCGCGAGAGAATGAAGCGGATCGAAGAGGGCATCA
AAGAGCTGGGCAGCCAGATCCTGAAAGAACACCCCGTGGAAAACACCCAGCTGCAGAACGAGAAGCTGTA
CCTGTACTACCTGCAGAATGGGCGGGATATGTACGTGGACCAGGAACTGGACATCAACCGGCTGTCCGAC
TACGATGTGGACCATATCGTGCCTCAGAGCTTTCTGAAGGACGACTCCATCGACAACAAGGTGCTGACCA
GAAGCGACAAGAACCGGGGCAAGAGCGACAACGTGCCCTCCGAAGAGGTCGTGAAGAAGATGAAGAACTA
CTGGCGGCAGCTGCTGAACGCCAAGCTGATTACCCAGAGAAAGTTCGACAATCTGACCAAGGCCGAGAGA
GGCGGCCTGAGCGAACTGGATAAGGCCGGCTTCATCAAGAGACAGCTGGTGGAAACCCGGCAGATCACAA
AGCACGTGGCACAGATCCTGGACTCCCGGATGAACACTAAGTACGACGAGAATGACAAGCTGATCCGGGA
AGTGAAAGTGATCACCCTGAAGTCCAAGCTGGTGTCCGATTTCCGGAAGGATTTCCAGTTTTACAAAGTG
CGCGAGATCAACAACTACCACCACGCCCACGACGCCTACCTGAACGCCGTCGTGGGAACCGCCCTGATCA
AAAAGTACCCTAAGCTGGAAAGCGAGTTCGTGTACGGCGACTACAAGGTGTACGACGTGCGGAAGATGAT
CGCCAAGAGCGAGCAGGAAATCGGCAAGGCTACCGCCAAGTACTTCTTCTACAGCAACATCATGAACTTT
TTCAAGACCGAGATTACCCTGGCCAACGGCGAGATCCGGAAGCGGCCTCTGATCGAGACAAACGGCGAAA
CCGGGGAGATCGTGTGGGATAAGGGCCGGGATTTTGCCACCGTGCGGAAAGTGCTGAGCATGCCCCAAGT
GAATATCGTGAAAAAGACCGAGGTGCAGACAGGCGGCTTCAGCAAAGAGTCTATCCTGCCCAAGAGGAAC
AGCGATAAGCTGATCGCCAGAAAGAAGGACTGGGACCCTAAGAAGTACGGCGGCTTCGACAGCCCCACCG
TGGCCTATTCTGTGCTGGTGGTGGCCAAAGTGGAAAAGGGCAAGTCCAAGAAACTGAAGAGTGTGAAAGA
GCTGCTGGGGATCACCATCATGGAAAGAAGCAGCTTCGAGAAGAATCCCATCGACTTTCTGGAAGCCAAG
GGCTACAAAGAAGTGAAAAAGGACCTGATCATCAAGCTGCCTAAGTACTCCCTGTTCGAGCTGGAAAACG
GCCGGAAGAGAATGCTGGCCTCTGCCGGCGAACTGCAGAAGGGAAACGAACTGGCCCTGCCCTCCAAATA
TGTGAACTTCCTGTACCTGGCCAGCCACTATGAGAAGCTGAAGGGCTCCCCCGAGGATAATGAGCAGAAA
CAGCTGTTTGTGGAACAGCACAAGCACTACCTGGACGAGATCATCGAGCAGATCAGCGAGTTCTCCAAGA
GAGTGATCCTGGCCGACGCTAATCTGGACAAAGTGCTGTCCGCCTACAACAAGCACCGGGATAAGCCCAT
CAGAGAGCAGGCCGAGAATATCATCCACCTGTTTACCCTGACCAATCTGGGAGCCCCTGCCGCCTTCAAG
TACTTTGACACCACCATCGACCGGAAGAGGTACACCAGCACCAAAGAGGTGCTGGACGCCACCCTGATCC
ACCAGAGCATCACCGGCCTGTACGAGACACGGATCGACCTGTCTCAGCTGGGAGGCGACAAAAGGCCGGC
GGCCACGAAAAAGGCCGGCCAGGCAAAAAAGAAAAAGTAAGAATTCCTAGAGCTCGCTGATCAGCCTCGA
CTGTGCCTTCTAGTTGCCAGCCATCTGTTGTTTGCCCCTCCCCCGTGCCTTCCTTGACCCTGGAAGGTGC
CACTCCCACTGTCCTTTCCTAATAAAATGAGGAAATTGCATCGCATTGTCTGAGTAGGTGTCATTCTATT
CTGGGGGGTGGGGTGGGGCAGGACAGCAAGGGGGAGGATTGGGAAGAGAATAGCAGGCATGCTGGGGAGC
GGCCGCAGGAACCCCTAGTGATGGAGTTGGCCACTCCCTCTCTGCGCGCTCGCTCGCTCACTGAGGCCGG
GCGACCAAAGGTCGCCCGACGCCCGGGCTTTGCCCGGGCGGCCTCAGTGAGCGAGCGAGCGCGCAGCTGC
CTGCAGGGGCGCCTGATGCGGTATTTTCTCCTTACGCATCTGTGCGGTATTTCACACCGCATA
[95 nt withheld, positions 5664-5758]
T
[46 nt withheld, positions 5760-5805]
C
[141 nt withheld, positions 5807-5947]
CCTTTGACGTTGGAGTCCACGTTCTTT
[37 nt withheld, positions 5975-6011]
ACTCTATCTCGGGCTATTCTTTTGATTTATAAGGGATTTTGCCGATTTCGGTCTATTGGTTAAAAAATGA
GCTGATTTAACAAAAATTTAACGCGAATTTTAACAAAATATTAACGTTTACAATTTTATGGTGCACTCTC
AGTACAATCTGCTCTGATGCCGCATAGTTAAGCCAGCCCCGACACCCGCCAACACCCGCTGACGCGCCCT
GACGGGCTTGTCTGCTCCCGGCATCCGCTTACAGACAAGCTGTGACCGTCTCCGGGAGCTGCATGTGTCA
GAGGTTTTCACCGTCATCACCGAAACGCGCGAGACGAAAGGGCCTCGTGATACGCCTATTTTTATAGGTT
AATGTCATGATAATAATGGTTTCTTAGACGTCAGGTGGCACTTTTCGGGGAAATGTGCGCGGAACCCCTA
TTTGTTTATTTTTCTAAATACATTCAAATATGTATCCGCTCATGAGACAATAACCCTGATAAATGCTTCA
ATAATATTGAAAAAGGAAGAGTATGAGTATTCAACATTTCCGTGTCGCCCTTATTCCCTTTTTTGCGGCA
TTTTGCCTTCCTGTTTTTGCTCACCCAGAAACGCTGGTGAAAGTAAAAGATGCTGAAGATCAGTTGGGTG
CACGAGTGGGTTACATCGAACTGGATCTCAACAGCGGTAAGATCCTTGAGAGTTTTCGCCCCGAAGAACG
TTTTCCAATGATGAGCACTTTTAAAGTTCTGCTATGTGGCGCGGTATTATCCCGTATTGACGCCGGGCAA
GAGCAACTCGGTCGCCGCATACACTATTCTCAGAATGACTTGGTTGAGTACTCACCAGTCACAGAAAAGC
ATCTTACGGATGGCATGACAGTAAGAGAATTATGCAGTGCTGCCATAACCATGAGTGATAACACTGCGGC
CAACTTACTTCTGACAACGATCGGAGGACCGAAGGAGCTAACCGCTTTTTTGCACAACATGGGGGATCAT
GTAACTCGCCTTGATCGTTGGGAACCGGAGCTGAATGAAGCCATACCAAACGACGAGCGTGACACCACGA
TGCCTGTAGCAATGGCAACAACGTTGCGCAAACTATTAACTGGCGAACTACTTACTCTAGCTTCCCGGCA
ACAATTAATAGACTGGATGGAGGCGGATAAAGTTGCAGGACCACTTCTGCGCTCGGCCCTTCCGGCTGGC
TGGTTTATTGCTGATAAATCTGGAGCCGGTGAGCGTGGAAGCCGCGGTATCATTGCAGCACTGGGGCCAG
ATGGTAAGCCCTCCCGTATCGTAGTTATCTACACGACGGGGAGTCAGGCAACTATGGATGAACGAAATAG
ACAGATCGCTGAGATAGGTGCCTCACTGATTAAGCATTGGTAACTGTCAGACCAAGTTTACTCATATATA
CTTTAGATTGATTTAAAACTTCATTTTTAATTTAAAAGGATCTAGGTGAAGATCCTTTTTGATAATCTCA
TGACCAAAATCCCTTAACGTGAGTTTTCGTTCCACTGAGCGTCAGACCCCGTAGAAAAGATCAAAGGATC
TTCTTGAGATCCTTTTTTTCTGCGCGTAATCTGCTGCTTGCAAACAAAAAAACCACCGCTACCAGCGGTG
GTTTGTTTGCCGGATCAAGAGCTACCAACTCTTTTTCCGAAGGTAACTGGCTTCAGCAGAGCGCAGATAC
CAAATACTGTTCTTCTAGTGTAGCCGTAGTTAGGCCACCACTTCAAGAACTCTGTAGCACCGCCTACATA
CCTCGCTCTGCTAATCCTGTTACCAGTGGCTGCTGCCAGTGGCGATAAGTCGTGTCTTACCGGGTTGGAC
TCAAGACGATAGTTACCGGATAAGGCGCAGCGGTCGGGCTGAACGGGGGGTTCGTGCACACAGCCCAGCT
TGGAGCGAACGACCTACACCGAACTGAGATACCTACAGCGTGAGCTATGAGAAAGCGCCACGCTTCCCGA
AGGGAGAAAGGCGGACAGGTATCCGGTAAGCGGCAGGGTCGGAACAGGAGAGCGCACGAGGGAGCTTCCA
GGGGGAAACGCCTGGTATCTTTATAGTCCTGTCGGGTTTCGCCACCTCTGACTTGAGCGTCGATTTTTGT
GATGCTCGTCAGGGGGGCGGAGCCTATGGAAAAACGCCAGCAACGCGGCCTTTTTACGGTTCCTGGCCTT
TTGCTGGCCTTTTGCTCACATGTGAGGGCCTATTTCCCATGATTCCTTCATATTTGCATATACGATACAA
GGCTGTTAGAGAGATAATTGGAATTAATTTGACTGTAAACACAAAGATATTAGTACAAAATACGTGACGT
AGAAAGTAATAATTTCTTGGGTAGTTTGCAGTTTTAAAATTATGTTTTAAAATGGACTATCATATGCTTA
CCGTAACTTGAAAGTATTTCGATTTCTTGGCTTTATATATCTTGTGGAAAGGACGAAACACCGTCAACAC
TCCATGCTTCAGCGTTT
